Addgene plasmid #184599: pCIS.MTRIA-ATP
Purpose: For expression of a fluorescent sensor for ATP in mammalian cells
Depositing lab: Hiroshi Hibino & Daisuke Ino. Depositing organization: The University of Osaka. Publication: A fluorescent sensor for real-time measurement of extracellular oxytocin dynamics in the brain. Ino D, Tanaka Y, Hibino H, Nishiyama M. Nat Methods. 2022 Sep 22. pii: 10.1038/s41592-022-01597-x. doi: 10.1038/s41592-022-01597-x. PubMed 36138174.
Backbone
  Vector backbone: pCIS
  Vector type: Mammalian Expression
Growth in bacteria
  Bacterial resistance: Ampicillin, 100 μg/mL
  Growth temperature: 37°C
  Growth strain: DH5alpha
  Copy number: High Copy
Gene/Insert
  Gene/Insert name: MTRIA-ATP (alt name: ATP biosensor)
  Species: Synthetic
  Insert size (bp): 1845
  Promoter: CAG promoter
  Cloning method: Restriction Enzyme; 5′ cloning site EcoRI (unknown if destroyed); 3′ cloning site BamHI (unknown if destroyed)
Terms and licenses: Academic/Nonprofit Terms; Industry Terms: Not Available to Industry
Depositor comments: Please visit https://doi.org/10.1101/2021.07.30.454450 for bioRxiv preprint.
How to cite: pCIS.MTRIA-ATP was a gift from Hiroshi Hibino & Daisuke Ino (Addgene plasmid # 184599 ; http://n2t.net/addgene:184599 ; RRID:Addgene_184599)
