[The description below was written by a language model from this plasmid's Addgene catalogue record and pLannotate feature annotations shown in this document.]
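Description:
pCIS.MTRIA-ATP is a 7,014-nt mammalian expression plasmid built on the pCIS backbone that drives a genetically encoded green fluorescent sensor for ATP. It is propagated in E. coli as a high-copy plasmid through a ColE1/pUC-type origin and selected with ampicillin via the β-lactamase gene. The backbone retains pBluescript-derived remnants, including an f1 phage origin, flanking T7 and T3 promoters, lac promoter/operator elements, and fragments of lacZα and lacI, none of which play a role in mammalian expression.

The expression cassette uses the composite CAG promoter, annotated here as the CMV immediate-early enhancer, the chicken β-actin promoter and a chimeric β-actin/β-globin intron, and it ends in a rabbit β-globin polyadenylation signal. The synthetic insert of 1,845 bp was cloned between EcoRI and BamHI sites. The automated annotation resolves it into three parts: an N-terminal segment matching a P2Y-family purinergic receptor (best hit mouse P2ry2), a GFP-derived coding region labelled cEGFP, and a C-terminal segment with homology to a P2Y receptor (best hit gerbil P2RY4). This layout is consistent with a G-protein-coupled ATP/UTP receptor scaffold carrying a fluorescent protein module inserted within the receptor, so that ligand binding would be reported as a change in fluorescence. However, the record does not state the exact receptor of origin, and the split homology hits may simply reflect similarity-based annotation of a single receptor.

The stated purpose is expression of a fluorescent ATP sensor in mammalian cells. The plasmid belongs to the MTRIA sensor series described alongside an extracellular oxytocin sensor for real-time imaging.
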