Features (pLannotate 1.2.2; 22 found; start..end, strand, type, name):
      1..304     +  enhancer       CMV enhancer: human cytomegalovirus immediate early enhancer
    306..581     +  promoter       chicken β-actin promoter: No description available
    582..1598    +  intron         chimeric intron: chimera between introns from chicken β-actin and rabbit β-globin
   1652..1691    -  misc_feature   MCS (fragment): pBluescript multiple cloning site
   1695..2357    +  CDS            P2ry2 (fragment): P2RY2_MOUSE - Also known as P2ru1. Experimental evidence at protein level: Swiss-Prot protein existence level 1. Receptor for ATP and UTP coupled to G-proteins that activate a phosphatidylinositol-calcium second messenger system. The affinity range is UTP = ATP > ATP-gamma-S >> 2-methylthio-ATP = ADP. From Mus musculus (Mouse).
   2394..3116    +  CDS            cEGFP: cEGFP is a basic (constitutively fluorescent) green fluorescent protein published in 2008, derived from Aequorea victoria.
   3126..3362    +  CDS            P2RY4 (fragment): P2RY4_MERUN - Experimental evidence at transcript level: Swiss-Prot protein existence level 2. Receptor for ATP and UTP coupled to G-proteins that activate a phosphatidylinositol-calcium second messenger system. Not activated by UDP. From Meriones unguiculatus (Mongolian jird) (Gerbillus unguiculatus).
   3539..3565    -  misc_feature   MCS (fragment): pBluescript multiple cloning site
   3566..3640    +  CDS            HBB (fragment): HBB_PONPY - Experimental evidence at transcript level: Swiss-Prot protein existence level 2. Involved in oxygen transport from the lung to the various peripheral tissues. From Pongo pygmaeus (Bornean orangutan).
   3711..3766    +  polyA_signal   β-globin poly(A) signal: rabbit β-globin polyadenylation signal (Gil and Proudfoot, 1987)
   4121..4139    -  promoter       T3 promoter: promoter for bacteriophage T3 RNA polymerase
   4184..4200    -  protein_bind   lac operator: The lac repressor binds to the lac operator to inhibit transcription in E. coli. This inhibition can be relieved by adding lactose or isopropyl-β-D-thiogalactopyranoside (IPTG). lac repressor encoded by lacI
   4208..4238    -  promoter       lac promoter: promoter for the E. coli lac operon
   4253..4274    -  protein_bind   CAP binding site: CAP binding activates transcription in the presence of cAMP. E. coli catabolite activator protein
   4287..4379    -  CDS            lacI (fragment): lac repressor; lacI; The lac repressor binds to the lac operator to inhibit transcription in E. coli. This inhibition can be relieved by adding lactose or isopropyl-β-D-thiogalactopyranoside (IPTG).
   4562..5150    -  rep_origin     ori: high-copy-number ColE1/pMB1/pBR322/pUC origin of replication
   5321..6181    -  CDS            AmpR: β-lactamase; bla; confers resistance to ampicillin, carbenicillin, and related antibiotics
   6182..6286    -  promoter       AmpR promoter: bla
   6313..6741    +  rep_origin     f1 ori (sequence partly withheld): f1 bacteriophage origin of replication; arrow indicates direction of (+) strand synthesis
   6772..6929    -  CDS            lacZα (fragment): LacZα fragment of β-galactosidase; lacZ fragment
   6932..6950    +  promoter       T7 promoter: promoter for bacteriophage T7 RNA polymerase
   6965..7014    +  enhancer       CMV enhancer (fragment): human cytomegalovirus immediate early enhancer
>Addgene plasmid #184599 | pCIS.MTRIA-ATP | addgene full sequence | sequence record 364918 | Addgene NGS Result
CGTTACATAACTTACGGTAAATGGCCCGCCTGGCTGACCGCCCAACGACCCCCGCCCATTGACGTCAATA
ATGACGTATGTTCCCATAGTAACGCCAATAGGGACTTTCCATTGACGTCAATGGGTGGAGTATTTACGGT
AAACTGCCCACTTGGCAGTACATCAAGTGTATCATATGCCAAGTACGCCCCCTATTGACGTCAATGACGG
TAAATGGCCCGCCTGGCATTATGCCCAGTACATGACCTTATGGGACTTTCCTACTTGGCAGTACATCTAC
GTATTAGTCATCGCTATTACCATGGTCGAGGTGAGCCCCACGTTCTGCTTCACTCTCCCCATCTCCCCCC
CCTCCCCACCCCCAATTTTGTATTTATTTATTTTTTAATTATTTTGTGCAGCGATGGGGGCGGGGGGGGG
GGGGGSGCGCGCCAGGCGGGGCGGGGCGGGGCGAGGGGCGGGGCGGGGCGAGGCGGAGAGGTGCGGCGGC
AGCCAATCAGAGCGGCGCGCTCCGAAAGTTTCCTTTTATGGCGAGGCGGCGGCGGCGGCGGCCCTATAAA
AAGCGAAGCGCGCGGCGGGCGGGAGTCGCTGCGCGCTGCCTTCGCCCCGTGCCCCGCTCCGCCGCCGCCT
CGCGCCGCCCGCCCCGGCTCTGACTGACCGCGTTACTCCCACAGGTGAGCGGGCGGGACGGCCCTTCTCC
TCCGGGCTGTAATTAGCGCTTGGTTTAATGACGGCTTGTTTCTTTTCTGTGGCTGCGTGAAAGCCTTGAG
GGGCTCCGGGAGGGCCCTTTGTGCGGGGGGAGCGGCTCGGGGGGTGCGTGCGTGTGTGTGTGCGTGGGGA
GCGCCGCGTGCGGCTCCGCGCTGCCCGGCGGCTGTGAGCGCTGCGGGCGCGGCGCGGGGCTTTGTGCGCT
CCGCAGTGTGCGCGAGGGGAGCGCGGCCGGGGGCGGTGCCCCGCGGTGCGGGGGGGGCTGCGAGGGGAAC
AAAGGCTGCGTGCGGGGTGTGTGCGTGGGGGGGTGAGCAGGGGGTGTGGGCGCGTCGGTCGGGCTGCAAC
CCCCCCTGCACCCCCCTCCCCGAGTTGCTGAGCACGGCCCGGCTTCGGGTGCGGGGCTCCGTACGGGGCG
TGGCGCGGGGCTCGCCGTGCCGGGCGGGGGGTGGCGGCAGGTGGGGGTGCCGGGCGGGGCGGGGCCGCCT
CGGGCCGGGGAGGGCTCGGGGGAGGGGCGCGGCGGCCCCCGGAGCGCCGGCGGCTGTCGAGGCGCGGCGA
GCCGCAGCCATTGCCTTTTATGGTAATCGTGCGAGAGGGCGCAGGGACTTCCTTTGTCCCAAATCTGTGC
GGAGCCGAAATCTGGGAGGCGCCGCCGCACCCCCTCTAGCGGGCGCGGGGCGAAGCGGTGCGGCGCCGGC
AGGAAGGAAATGGGCGGGGAGGGCCTTCGTGCGTCGCCGCGCCGCCGTCCCCTTCTCCCTCTCCAGCCTC
GGGGCTGTCCGCGGGGGGACGGCTGCCTTCGGGGGGGACGGGGCAGGGCGGGGTTCGGCTTCTGGCGTGT
GACCGGCGGCTCTAGAGCCTCTGCTAACCATGTTCATGCCTTCTTCTTTTTCCTACAGCTCCTGGGCAAC
GTGCTGGTTATTGTGCTGTCTCATCATTTTGGCAAAGGATTCCTCGAGGTCGACGGTATCGATAAGCTTG
ATATCGAATTCACCATGGCAGCAGACCTGGAACCCTGGAATAGCACCATCAATGGCACCTGGGAGGGGGA
CGAACTGGGATACAAGTGTCGCTTCAACGAGGACTTCAAGTACGTGCTGTTGCCCGTGTCCTATGGCGTG
GTGTGCGTGCTCGGGTTGTGCCTGAACGTCGTGGCTCTCTATATCTTCCTATGCCGCCTCAAAACCTGGA
ACGCCTCCACCACCTACATGTTTCACCTGGCAGTTTCGGACTCTCTCTACGCAGCGTCCCTGCCGCTGTT
GGTTTATTACTACGCCCGGGGTGACCACTGGCCATTTAGCACGGTGCTCTGCAAGCTGGTGCGTTTCCTC
TTCTACACCAACCTCTACTGCAGCATCCTCTTCCTCACCTGCATCAGCGTGCACCGGTGCCTGGGAGTCC
TGCGCCCTCTGCACTCCCTGCGTTGGGGCCGGGCCCGTTATGCCCGCCGGGTGGCTGCGGTTGTGTGGGT
GCTGGTGCTGGCCTGCCAGGCACCCGTGCTCTACTTCGTCACCACCAGCGTGCGGGGAACCCGGATCACT
TGCCATGACACCTCGGCCCGAGAGCTCTTTAGCCATTTTGTGGCTTACAGCTCCGTCATGCTGGGTCTGC
TTTTTGCTGTGCCCTTTTCCGTAATCCTGGTCTGTTACGTGCTTATGTGCTACAAAATATGGCGAAATTT
CAAAGGGAAATTAAACGTCTATATCAAGGCCGACAAGCAGAAGAACGGCATCAAGGCGAACTTCCACATC
CGCCACAACATCGAGGACGGCGGCGTGCAGCTCGCCTACCACTACCAGCAGAACACCCCCATCGGCGACG
GCCCCGTGCTGCTGCCCGACAACCACTACCTGAGCGTGCAGACCAAACTTTCGAAAGACCCCAACGAGAA
GCGCGATCACATGGTCCTGCTGGAGTTCGTGACCGCCGCCGGGATCACTCTCGGCATGGACGAGCTGTAC
AAGGGCGGTACCGGAGGGATGATGGTGAGAAAGGGCGAGGAGCTGTTCACCGGGGTGGTGCCCATCCTGG
TCGAGCTGGACGGCGACGTAAACGGCCACAAGTTCAGCGTGTCCGGCGAGGGTGAGGGCGATGCCACCTA
CGGCAAGCTGACCCTGAAGTTCATCTGCACCACCGGCAAGCTGCCCGTGCCCTGGCCCACCCTCGTGACC
ACCCTGACCTACGGCGTGCAGTGCTTCAGCCGCTACCCCGACCACATGAAGCAGCACGACTTCTTCAAGT
CCGCCATGCCCGAAGGCTACATCCAGGAGCGCACCATCTTCTTCAAGGACGACGGCCACTACAAGACCCG
CGCCGAGGTGAAGTTCGAGGGCGACACCCTGGTGAACCGCATCGAGCTGAAGGGCATCGACTTCAAGGAG
GACGGCAACATCCTGGGGCACAAGCTGGAGTACAACTCAGTAATCTCCAAGGCAAAGATACGCACAGTGA
AAATGATTGCCTTGGTACTGGCCGTCTTCGCCCTCTGCTTTCTGCCTTTCCACGTCACGCGCACCCTCTA
CTACTCCTTCCGATCACTTGACCTCAGCTGCCACACCCTCAACGCCATCAACATGGCATATAAGATCACC
CGGCCGCTGGCCAGCGCCAACAGTTGTCTTGACCCGGTACTCTACTTCCTGGCAGGGCAGAGACTTGTCC
GCTTTGCCCGAGATGCCAAGCCACCCACGGAGCCTACCCCCAGCCCACAGGCTCGTCGCAAGCTGGGCCT
GCACAGGCCTAACAGAACTGTGAGGAAAGATTTGTCAGTCAGCAGTGACGACTCAAGACGGACAGAGTCC
ACACCAGCTGGAAGTGAGACTAAGGACATTCGGCTATAGGGATCCACTAGTTCTAGAGCGGCCGCTTCAC
TCCTCAGGTGCAGGCTGCCTATCAGAAGGTGGTGGCTGGTGTGGCCAATGCCCTGGCTCACAAATACCAC
TGAGATCTTTTTCCCTCTGCCAAAAATTATGGGGACATCATGAAGCCCCTTGAGCATCTGACTTCTGGCT
AATAAAGGAAATTTATTTTCATTGCAATAGTGTGTTGGAATTTTTTGTGTCTCTCACTCGGAAGGACATA
TGGGAGGGCAAATCATTTAAAACATCAGAATGAGTATTTGGTTTAGAGTTTGGCAACATATGCCCATATG
CTGGCTGCCATGAACAAAGGTTGGCTATAAAGAGGTCATCAGTATATGAAACAGCCCCCTGCTGTCCATT
CCTTATTCCATAGAAAAGCCTTGACTTGAGGTTAGATTTTTTTTATATTTTGTTTTGTGTTATTTTTTTC
TTTAACATCCCTAAAATTTTCCTTACATGTTTTACTAGCCAGATTTTTCCTCCTCTCCTGACTACTCCCA
GTCATAGCTGTCCCTCTTCTCTTATGAAGATCCCTCGACCTGGAGCTCCAGCTTTTGTTCCCTTTAGTGA
GGGTTAATTTCGAGCTTGGCGTAATCATGGTCATAGCTGTTTCCTGTGTGAAATTGTTATCCGCTCACAA
TTCCACACAACATACGAGCCGGAAGCATAAAGTGTAAAGCCTGGGGTGCCTAATGAGTGAGCTAACTCAC
ATTAATTGCGTTGCGCTCACTGCCCGCTTTCCAGTCGGGAAACCTGTCGTGCCAGCTGCATTAATGAATC
GGCCAACGCGCGGGGAGAGGCGGTTTGCGTATTGGGCGCTCTTCCGCTTCCTCGCTCACTGACTCGCTGC
GCTCGGTCGTTCGGCTGCGGCGAGCGGTATCAGCTCACTCAAAGGCGGTAATACGGTTATCCACAGAATC
AGGGGATAACGCAGGAAAGAACATGTGAGCAAAAGGCCAGCAAAAGGCCAGGAACCGTAAAAAGGCCGCG
TTGCTGGCGTTTTTCCATAGGCTCCGCCCCCCTGACGAGCATCACAAAAATCGACGCTCAAGTCAGAGGT
GGCGAAACCCGACAGGACTATAAAGATACCAGGCGTTTCCCCCTGGAAGCTCCCTCGTGCGCTCTCCTGT
TCCGACCCTGCCGCTTACCGGATACCTGTCCGCCTTTCTCCCTTCGGGAAGCGTGGCGCTTTCTCATAGC
TCACGCTGTAGGTATCTCAGTTCGGTGTAGGTCGTTCGCTCCAAGCTGGGCTGTGTGCACGAACCCCCCG
TTCAGCCCGACCGCTGCGCCTTATCCGGTAACTATCGTCTTGAGTCCAACCCGGTAAGACACGACTTATC
GCCACTGGCAGCAGCCACTGGTAACAGGATTAGCAGAGCGAGGTATGTAGGCGGTGCTACAGAGTTCTTG
AAGTGGTGGCCTAACTACGGCTACACTAGAAGAACAGTATTTGGTATCTGCGCTCTGCTGAAGCCAGTTA
CCTTCGGAAAAAGAGTTGGTAGCTCTTGATCCGGCAAACAAACCACCGCTGGTAGCGGTGGTTTTTTTGT
TTGCAAGCAGCAGATTACGCGCAGAAAAAAAGGATCTCAAGAAGATCCTTTGATCTTTTCTACGGGGTCT
GACGCTCAGTGGAACGAAAACTCACGTTAAGGGATTTTGGTCATGAGATTATCAAAAAGGATCTTCACCT
AGATCCTTTTAAATTAAAAATGAAGTTTTAAATCAATCTAAAGTATATATGAGTAAACTTGGTCTGACAG
TTACCAATGCTTAATCAGTGAGGCACCTATCTCAGCGATCTGTCTATTTCGTTCATCCATAGTTGCCTGA
CTCCCCGTCGTGTAGATAACTACGATACGGGAGGGCTTACCATCTGGCCCCAGTGCTGCAATGATACCGC
GAGACCCACGCTCACCGGCTCCAGATTTATCAGCAATAAACCAGCCAGCCGGAAGGGCCGAGCGCAGAAG
TGGTCCTGCAACTTTATCCGCCTCCATCCAGTCTATTAATTGTTGCCGGGAAGCTAGAGTAAGTAGTTCG
CCAGTTAATAGTTTGCGCAACGTTGTTGCCATTGCTACAGGCATCGTGGTGTCACGCTCGTCGTTTGGTA
TGGCTTCATTCAGCTCCGGTTCCCAACGATCAAGGCGAGTTACATGATCCCCCATGTTGTGCAAAAAAGC
GGTTAGCTCCTTCGGTCCTCCGATCGTTGTCAGAAGTAAGTTGGCCGCAGTGTTATCACTCATGGTTATG
GCAGCACTGCATAATTCTCTTACTGTCATGCCATCCGTAAGATGCTTTTCTGTGACTGGTGAGTACTCAA
CCAAGTCATTCTGAGAATAGTGTATGCGGCGACCGAGTTGCTCTTGCCCGGCGTCAATACGGGATAATAC
CGCGCCACATAGCAGAACTTTAAAAGTGCTCATCATTGGAAAACGTTCTTCGGGGCGAAAACTCTCAAGG
ATCTTACCGCTGTTGAGATCCAGTTCGATGTAACCCACTCGTGCACCCAACTGATCTTCAGCATCTTTTA
CTTTCACCAGCGTTTCTGGGTGAGCAAAAACAGGAAGGCAAAATGCCGCAAAAAAGGGAATAAGGGCGAC
ACGGAAATGTTGAATACTCATACTCTTCCTTTTTCAATATTATTGAAGCATTTATCAGGGTTATTGTCTC
ATGAGCGGATACATATTTGAATGTATTTAGAAAAATAAACAAATAGGGGTTCCGCGCACATTTCCCCGAA
AAGTGCCACCTG
[124 nt withheld, positions 6313-6436]
C
[91 nt withheld, positions 6438-6528]
A
[49 nt withheld, positions 6530-6578]
CCTTTGACGTTGGAGTCCACGTTCTTT
[37 nt withheld, positions 6606-6642]
ACCCTATCTCGGTCTATTCTTTTGATTTATAAGGGATTTTGCCGATTTCGGCCTATTGGTTAAAAAATGA
GCTGATTTAACAAAAATTTAACGCGAATTTTAACAAAATATTAACGCTTACAATTTCCATTCGCCATTCA
GGCTGCGCAACTGTTGGGAAGGGCGATCGGTGCGGGCCTCTTCGCTATTACGCCAGCTGGCGAAAGGGGG
ATGTGCTGCAAGGCGATTAAGTTGGGTAACGCCAGGGTTTTCCCAGTCACGACGTTGTAAAACGACGGCC
AGTGAATTGTAATACGACTCACTATAGGGCGAATTGGGTACCTAGTAATCAATTACGGGGTCATTAGTTC
ATAGCCCATATATGGAGTTCCG
